>Addgene plasmid #193839 | SpCas9 TadCBEd-V106W | addgene full sequence | sequence record 379987 | Addgene NGS Result
TTGACATTGATTATTGACTAGTTATTAATAGTAATCAATTACGGGGTCATTAGTTCATAGCCCATATATG
GAGTTCCGCGTTACATAACTTACGGTAAATGGCCCGCCTGGCTGACCGCCCAACGACCCCCGCCCATTGA
CGTCAATAATGACGTATGTTCCCATAGTAACGCCAATAGGGACTTTCCATTGACGTCAATGGGTGGAGTA
TTTACGGTAAACTGCCCACTTGGCAGTACATCAAGTGTATCATATGCCAAGTACGCCCCCTATTGACGTC
AATGACGGTAAATGGCCCGCCTGGCATTATGCCCAGTACATGACCTTATGGGACTTTCCTACTTGGCAGT
ACATCTACGTATTAGTCATCGCTATTACCATGGTGATGCGGTTTTGGCAGTACATCAATGGGCGTGGATA
GCGGTTTGACTCACGGGGATTTCCAAGTCTCCACCCCATTGACGTCAATGGGAGTTTGTTTTGGCACCAA
AATCAACGGGACTTTCCAAAATGTCGTAACAACTCCGCCCCATTGACGCAAATGGGCGGTAGGCGTGTAC
GGTGGGAGGTCTATATAAGCAGAGCTGGTTTAGTGAACCGTCAGATCCGCTAGAGATCCGCGGCCGCTAA
TACGACTCACTATAGGGAGAGCCGCCACCATGAAACGGACAGCCGACGGAAGCGAGTTCGAGTCACCAAA
GAAGAAGCGGAAAGTCAGTTCTGAGGTGGAGTTTTCCCACGAGTACTGGATGAGACATGCCCTGACCCTG
GCCAAGAGGGCACGGGATGAGAGGAAGGCGCCTGTGGGAGCCGTGCTGGTGCTGAACAATAGAGTGATCG
GCGAGGGCTGGAACAGAGCCATCGGCCTGCACGACCCAACAGCCCATGCCGAAATTATAGCCCTGAGACA
GGGCGGCCTGGTCATGCAGAACTACAGACTGATTGACGCCACCCTGTACGTGACATTCGAGCCTTGCGTG
ATGTGCGCCGGCGCCATGATCAACTCTAGGATCGGCCGCGTGGTGTTTGGCTGGAGGAACTCAAAAAGAG
GCGCCGCAGGCTCCCTGATGAACGTGCTGAACTACCCCGGAATGAATCACCGCGTCGAAATTACCGAGGG
AATCCTGGCAGATGAATGTGCCGCCCTGCTGTGCGATTTCTATCGGATGCCTAGACAGGTGTTCAATGCT
CAGAAGAAGGCCCAGAGCTCCATCAACTCTGGCGGATCTAGCGGAGGATCCTCTGGCAGCGAGACACCAG
GAACAAGCGAGTCAGCAACACCAGAGAGCAGTGGCGGCAGCAGCGGCGGCAGCGACAAGAAGTACAGCAT
CGGCCTGGCCATCGGCACCAACTCTGTGGGCTGGGCCGTGATCACCGACGAGTACAAGGTGCCCAGCAAG
AAATTCAAGGTGCTGGGCAACACCGACCGGCACAGCATCAAGAAGAACCTGATCGGAGCCCTGCTGTTCG
ACAGCGGCGAAACAGCCGAGGCCACCCGGCTGAAGAGAACCGCCAGAAGAAGATACACCAGACGGAAGAA
CCGGATCTGCTATCTGCAAGAGATCTTCAGCAACGAGATGGCCAAGGTGGACGACAGCTTCTTCCACAGA
CTGGAAGAGTCCTTCCTGGTGGAAGAGGATAAGAAGCACGAGCGGCACCCCATCTTCGGCAACATCGTGG
ACGAGGTGGCCTACCACGAGAAGTACCCCACCATCTACCACCTGAGAAAGAAACTGGTGGACAGCACCGA
CAAGGCCGACCTGCGGCTGATCTATCTGGCCCTGGCCCACATGATCAAGTTCCGGGGCCACTTCCTGATC
GAGGGCGACCTGAACCCCGACAACAGCGACGTGGACAAGCTGTTCATCCAGCTGGTGCAGACCTACAACC
AGCTGTTCGAGGAAAACCCCATCAACGCCAGCGGCGTGGACGCCAAGGCCATCCTGTCTGCCAGACTGAG
CAAGAGCAGACGGCTGGAAAATCTGATCGCCCAGCTGCCCGGCGAGAAGAAGAATGGCCTGTTCGGAAAC
CTGATTGCCCTGAGCCTGGGCCTGACCCCCAACTTCAAGAGCAACTTCGACCTGGCCGAGGATGCCAAAC
TGCAGCTGAGCAAGGACACCTACGACGACGACCTGGACAACCTGCTGGCCCAGATCGGCGACCAGTACGC
CGACCTGTTTCTGGCCGCCAAGAACCTGTCCGACGCCATCCTGCTGAGCGACATCCTGAGAGTGAACACC
GAGATCACCAAGGCCCCCCTGAGCGCCTCTATGATCAAGAGATACGACGAGCACCACCAGGACCTGACCC
TGCTGAAAGCTCTCGTGCGGCAGCAGCTGCCTGAGAAGTACAAAGAGATTTTCTTCGACCAGAGCAAGAA
CGGCTACGCCGGCTACATTGACGGCGGAGCCAGCCAGGAAGAGTTCTACAAGTTCATCAAGCCCATCCTG
GAAAAGATGGACGGCACCGAGGAACTGCTCGTGAAGCTGAACAGAGAGGACCTGCTGCGGAAGCAGCGGA
CCTTCGACAACGGCAGCATCCCCCACCAGATCCACCTGGGAGAGCTGCACGCCATTCTGCGGCGGCAGGA
AGATTTTTACCCATTCCTGAAGGACAACCGGGAAAAGATCGAGAAGATCCTGACCTTCCGCATCCCCTAC
TACGTGGGCCCTCTGGCCAGGGGAAACAGCAGATTCGCCTGGATGACCAGAAAGAGCGAGGAAACCATCA
CCCCCTGGAACTTCGAGGAAGTGGTGGACAAGGGCGCTTCCGCCCAGAGCTTCATCGAGCGGATGACCAA
CTTCGATAAGAACCTGCCCAACGAGAAGGTGCTGCCCAAGCACAGCCTGCTGTACGAGTACTTCACCGTG
TATAACGAGCTGACCAAAGTGAAATACGTGACCGAGGGAATGAGAAAGCCCGCCTTCCTGAGCGGCGAGC
AGAAAAAGGCCATCGTGGACCTGCTGTTCAAGACCAACCGGAAAGTGACCGTGAAGCAGCTGAAAGAGGA
CTACTTCAAGAAAATCGAGTGCTTCGACTCCGTGGAAATCTCCGGCGTGGAAGATCGGTTCAACGCCTCC
CTGGGCACATACCACGATCTGCTGAAAATTATCAAGGACAAGGACTTCCTGGACAATGAGGAAAACGAGG
ACATTCTGGAAGATATCGTGCTGACCCTGACACTGTTTGAGGACAGAGAGATGATCGAGGAACGGCTGAA
AACCTATGCCCACCTGTTCGACGACAAAGTGATGAAGCAGCTGAAGCGGCGGAGATACACCGGCTGGGGC
AGGCTGAGCCGGAAGCTGATCAACGGCATCCGGGACAAGCAGTCCGGCAAGACAATCCTGGATTTCCTGA
AGTCCGACGGCTTCGCCAACAGAAACTTCATGCAGCTGATCCACGACGACAGCCTGACCTTTAAAGAGGA
CATCCAGAAAGCCCAGGTGTCCGGCCAGGGCGATAGCCTGCACGAGCACATTGCCAATCTGGCCGGCAGC
CCCGCCATTAAGAAGGGCATCCTGCAGACAGTGAAGGTGGTGGACGAGCTCGTGAAAGTGATGGGCCGGC
ACAAGCCCGAGAACATCGTGATCGAAATGGCCAGAGAGAACCAGACCACCCAGAAGGGACAGAAGAACAG
CCGCGAGAGAATGAAGCGGATCGAAGAGGGCATCAAAGAGCTGGGCAGCCAGATCCTGAAAGAACACCCC
GTGGAAAACACCCAGCTGCAGAACGAGAAGCTGTACCTGTACTACCTGCAGAATGGGCGGGATATGTACG
TGGACCAGGAACTGGACATCAACCGGCTGTCCGACTACGATGTGGACCATATCGTGCCTCAGAGCTTTCT
GAAGGACGACTCCATCGACAACAAGGTGCTGACCAGAAGCGACAAGAACCGGGGCAAGAGCGACAACGTG
CCCTCCGAAGAGGTCGTGAAGAAGATGAAGAACTACTGGCGGCAGCTGCTGAACGCCAAGCTGATTACCC
AGAGAAAGTTCGACAATCTGACCAAGGCCGAGAGAGGCGGCCTGAGCGAACTGGATAAGGCCGGCTTCAT
CAAGAGACAGCTGGTGGAAACCCGGCAGATCACAAAGCACGTGGCACAGATCCTGGACTCCCGGATGAAC
ACTAAGTACGACGAGAATGACAAGCTGATCCGGGAAGTGAAAGTGATCACCCTGAAGTCCAAGCTGGTGT
CCGATTTCCGGAAGGATTTCCAGTTTTACAAAGTGCGCGAGATCAACAACTACCACCACGCCCACGACGC
CTACCTGAACGCCGTCGTGGGAACCGCCCTGATCAAAAAGTACCCTAAGCTGGAAAGCGAGTTCGTGTAC
GGCGACTACAAGGTGTACGACGTGCGGAAGATGATCGCCAAGAGCGAGCAGGAAATCGGCAAGGCTACCG
CCAAGTACTTCTTCTACAGCAACATCATGAACTTTTTCAAGACCGAGATTACCCTGGCCAACGGCGAGAT
CCGGAAGCGGCCTCTGATCGAGACAAACGGCGAAACCGGGGAGATCGTGTGGGATAAGGGCCGGGATTTT
GCCACCGTGCGGAAAGTGCTGAGCATGCCCCAAGTGAATATCGTGAAAAAGACCGAGGTGCAGACAGGCG
GCTTCAGCAAAGAGTCTATCCTGCCCAAGAGGAACAGCGATAAGCTGATCGCCAGAAAGAAGGACTGGGA
CCCTAAGAAGTACGGCGGCTTCGACAGCCCCACCGTGGCCTATTCTGTGCTGGTGGTGGCCAAAGTGGAA
AAGGGCAAGTCCAAGAAACTGAAGAGTGTGAAAGAGCTGCTGGGGATCACCATCATGGAAAGAAGCAGCT
TCGAGAAGAATCCCATCGACTTTCTGGAAGCCAAGGGCTACAAAGAAGTGAAAAAGGACCTGATCATCAA
GCTGCCTAAGTACTCCCTGTTCGAGCTGGAAAACGGCCGGAAGAGAATGCTGGCCTCTGCCGGCGAACTG
CAGAAGGGAAACGAACTGGCCCTGCCCTCCAAATATGTGAACTTCCTGTACCTGGCCAGCCACTATGAGA
AGCTGAAGGGCTCCCCCGAGGATAATGAGCAGAAACAGCTGTTTGTGGAACAGCACAAGCACTACCTGGA
CGAGATCATCGAGCAGATCAGCGAGTTCTCCAAGAGAGTGATCCTGGCCGACGCTAATCTGGACAAAGTG
CTGTCCGCCTACAACAAGCACCGGGATAAGCCCATCAGAGAGCAGGCCGAGAATATCATCCACCTGTTTA
CCCTGACCAATCTGGGAGCCCCTGCCGCCTTCAAGTACTTTGACACCACCATCGACCGGAAGAGGTACAC
CAGCACCAAAGAGGTGCTGGACGCCACCCTGATCCACCAGAGCATCACCGGCCTGTACGAGACACGGATC
GACCTGTCTCAGCTGGGAGGTGACAGCGGCGGGAGCGGCGGGAGCGGGGGGAGCACTAATCTGAGCGACA
TCATTGAGAAGGAGACTGGGAAACAGCTGGTCATTCAGGAGTCCATCCTGATGCTGCCTGAGGAGGTGGA
GGAAGTGATCGGCAACAAGCCAGAGTCTGACATCCTGGTGCACACCGCCTACGACGAGTCCACAGATGAG
AATGTGATGCTGCTGACCTCTGACGCCCCCGAGTATAAGCCTTGGGCCCTGGTCATCCAGGATTCTAACG
GCGAGAATAAGATCAAGATGCTGAGCGGAGGATCCGGAGGATCTGGAGGCAGCACCAACCTGTCTGACAT
CATCGAGAAGGAGACAGGCAAGCAGCTGGTCATCCAGGAGAGCATCCTGATGCTGCCCGAAGAAGTCGAA
GAAGTGATCGGAAACAAGCCTGAGAGCGATATCCTGGTCCATACCGCCTACGACGAGAGTACCGACGAAA
ATGTGATGCTGCTGACATCCGACGCCCCAGAGTATAAGCCCTGGGCTCTGGTCATCCAGGATTCCAACGG
AGAGAACAAAATCAAAATGCTGTCTGGCGGCTCAAAAAGAACCGCCGACGGCAGCGAATTCGAGCCCAAG
AAGAAGAGGAAAGTCTAACCGGTCATCATCACCATCACCATTGAGTTTAAACCCGCTGATCAGCCTCGAC
TGTGCCTTCTAGTTGCCAGCCATCTGTTGTTTGCCCCTCCCCCGTGCCTTCCTTGACCCTGGAAGGTGCC
ACTCCCACTGTCCTTTCCTAATAAAATGAGGAAATTGCATCGCATTGTCTGAGTAGGTGTCATTCTATTC
TGGGGGGTGGGGTGGGGCAGGACAGCAAGGGGGAGGATTGGGAAGACAATAGCAGGCATGCTGGGGATGC
GGTGGGCTCTATGGCTTCTGAGGCGGAAAGAACCAGCTGGGGCTCGATACCGTCGACCTCTAGCTAGAGC
TTGGCGTAATCATGGTCATAGCTGTTTCCTGTGTGAAATTGTTATCCGCTCACAATTCCACACAACATAC
GAGCCGGAAGCATAAAGTGTAAAGCCTAGGGTGCCTAATGAGTGAGCTAACTCACATTAATTGCGTTGCG
CTCACTGCCCGCTTTCCAGTCGGGAAACCTGTCGTGCCAGCTGCATTAATGAATCGGCCAACGCGCGGGG
AGAGGCGGTTTGCGTATTGGGCGCACTTCCGCTTCCTCGCTCACTGACTCGCTGCGCTCGGTCGTTCGGC
TGCGGCGAGCGGTATCAGCTCACTCAAAGGCGGTAATACGGTTATCCACAGAATCAGGGGATAACGCAGG
AAAGAACATGTGAGCAAAAGGCCAGCAAAAGGCCAGGAACCGTAAAAAGGCCGCGTTGCTGGCGTTTTTC
CATAGGCTCCGCCCCCCTGACGAGCATCACAAAAATCGACGCTCAAGTCAGAGGTGGCGAAACCCGACAG
GACTATAAAGATACCAGGCGTTTCCCCCTGGAAGCTCCCTCGTGCGCTCTCCTGTTCCGACCCTGCCGCT
TACCGGATACCTGTCCGCCTTTCTCCCTTCGGGAAGCGTGGCGCTTTCTCATAGCTCACGCTGTAGGTAT
CTCAGTTCGGTGTAGGTCGTTCGCTCCAAGCTGGGCTGTGTGCACGAACCCCCCGTTCAGCCCGACCGCT
GCGCCTTATCCGGTAACTATCGTCTTGAGTCCAACCCGGTAAGACACGACTTATCGCCACTGGCAGCAGC
CACTGGTAACAGGATTAGCAGAGCGAGGTATGTAGGCGGTGCTACAGAGTTCTTGAAGTGGTGGCCTAAC
TACGGCTACACTAGAAGAACAGTATTTGGTATCTGCGCTCTGCTGAAGCCAGTTACCTTCGGAAAAAGAG
TTGGTAGCTCTTGATCCGGCAAACAAACCACCGCTGGTAGCGGTGGTTTTTTTGTTTGCAAGCAGCAGAT
TACGCGCAGAAAAAAAGGATCTCAAGAAGATCCTTTGATCTTTTCTACGGGGTCTGACACTCAGTGGAAC
GAAAACTCACGTTAAGGGATTTTGGTCATGAGATTATCAAAAAGGATCTTCACCTAGATCCTTTTAAATT
AAAAATGAAGTTTTAAATCAATCTAAAGTATATATGAGTAAACTTGGTCTGACAGTTACCAATGCTTAAT
CAGTGAGGCACCTATCTCAGCGATCTGTCTATTTCGTTCATCCATAGTTGCCTGACTCCCCGTCGTGTAG
ATAACTACGATACGGGAGGGCTTACCATCTGGCCCCAGTGCTGCAATGATACCGCGGGACCCACGCTCAC
CGGCTCCAGATTTATCAGCAATAAACCAGCCAGCCGGAAGGGCCGAGCGCAGAAGTGGTCCTGCAACTTT
ATCCGCCTCCATCCAGTCTATTAATTGTTGCCGGGAAGCTAGAGTAAGTAGTTCGCCAGTTAATAGTTTG
CGCAACGTTGTTGCCATTGCTACAGGCATCGTGGTGTCACGCTCGTCGTTTGGTATGGCTTCATTCAGCT
CCGGTTCCCAACGATCAAGGCGAGTTACATGATCCCCCATGTTGTGCAAAAAAGCGGTTAGCTCCTTCGG
TCCTCCGATCGTTGTCAGAAGTAAGTTGGCCGCAGTGTTATCACTCATGGTTATGGCAGCACTGCATAAT
TCTCTTACTGTCATGCCATCCGTAAGATGCTTTTCTGTGACTGGTGAGTACTCAACCAAGTCATTCTGAG
AATAGTGTATGCGGCGACCGAGTTGCTCTTGCCCGGCGTCAATACGGGATAATACCGCGCCACATAGCAG
AACTTTAAAAGTGCTCATCATTGGAAAACGTTCTTCGGGGCGAAAACTCTCAAGGATCTTACCGCTGTTG
AGATCCAGTTCGATGTAACCCACTCGTGCACCCAACTGATCTTCAGCATCTTTTACTTTCACCAGCGTTT
CTGGGTGAGCAAAAACAGGAAGGCAAAATGCCGCAAAAAAGGGAATAAGGGCGACACGGAAATGTTGAAT
ACTCATACTCTTCCTTTTTCAATATTATTGAAGCATTTATCAGGGTTATTGTCTCATGAGCGGATACATA
TTTGAATGTATTTAGAAAAATAAACAAATAGGGGTTCCGCGCACATTTCCCCGAAAAGTGCCACCTGACG
TCGACGGATCGGGAGATCGATCTCCCGATCCCCTAGGGTCGACTCTCAGTACAATCTGCTCTGATGCCGC
ATAGTTAAGCCAGTATCTGCTCCCTGCTTGTGTGTTGGAGGTCGCTGAGTAGTGCGCGAGCAAAATTTAA
GCTACAACAAGGCAAGGCTTGACCGACAATTGCATGAAGAATCTGCTTAGGGTTAGGCGTTTTGCGCTGC
TTCGCGATGTACGGGCCAGATATACGCG
Features (pLannotate 1.2.2; 18 found; start..end, strand, type, name):
      3..382     +  enhancer       CMV enhancer: human cytomegalovirus immediate early enhancer
    383..586     +  promoter       CMV promoter: human cytomegalovirus (CMV) immediate early promoter
    628..646     +  promoter       T7 promoter: promoter for bacteriophage T7 RNA polymerase
    720..1211    +  CDS            tadA: TADA_ECOLI - Also known as yfhC. Experimental evidence at protein level: Swiss-Prot protein existence level 1. Catalyzes the deamination of adenosine to inosine at the wobble position 34 of tRNA(Arg2). Essential for cell viability. From Escherichia coli (strain K12).
   1314..2915    +  CDS            dCas9(N): N-terminal portion of catalytically inactive Streptococcus pyogenes dCas9 carrying the D10A mutation (Zetsche et al., 2015)
   2916..5410    +  CDS            Cas9(C) (fragment): C-terminal portion of Streptococcus pyogenes Cas9 (Zetsche et al., 2015)
   5724..5972    +  CDS            UGI: UNGI_BPPB2 - Experimental evidence at protein level: Swiss-Prot protein existence level 1. This protein binds specifically and reversibly to the host uracil-DNA glycosylase, preventing removal of uracil residues from PBS2 DNA by the host uracil-excision repair system. From Bacillus phage PBS2 (Bacteriophage PBS2).
   6090..6314    +  polyA_signal   bGH poly(A) signal: bovine growth hormone polyadenylation signal
   6318..6339    +  promoter       SV40 promoter (fragment): SV40 enhancer and early promoter
   6344..6360    +  misc_feature   MCS (fragment): pBluescript multiple cloning site
   6409..6425    -  protein_bind   lac operator: The lac repressor binds to the lac operator to inhibit transcription in E. coli. This inhibition can be relieved by adding lactose or isopropyl-β-D-thiogalactopyranoside (IPTG). lac repressor encoded by lacI
   6433..6463    -  promoter       lac promoter: promoter for the E. coli lac operon
   6478..6499    -  protein_bind   CAP binding site: CAP binding activates transcription in the presence of cAMP. E. coli catabolite activator protein
   6512..6604    -  CDS            lacI (fragment): lac repressor; lacI; The lac repressor binds to the lac operator to inhibit transcription in E. coli. This inhibition can be relieved by adding lactose or isopropyl-β-D-thiogalactopyranoside (IPTG).
   6787..7375    -  rep_origin     ori: high-copy-number ColE1/pMB1/pBR322/pUC origin of replication
   7546..8406    -  CDS            AmpR: β-lactamase; bla; confers resistance to ampicillin, carbenicillin, and related antibiotics
   8407..8511    -  promoter       AmpR promoter: bla
   8582..8626    -  misc_feature   bom (fragment): basis of mobility region from pBR322
