[The description below was written by a language model from this plasmid's Addgene catalogue record and pLannotate feature annotations shown in this document.]
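Description:
SpCas9 TadCBEd-V106W is a mammalian expression plasmid of about 8.8 kb, built on a pCMV backbone, that produces a cytosine base editor in transfected mammalian cells. It is maintained in E. coli as a high-copy plasmid through a ColE1/pBR322-type origin and selected with ampicillin via a β-lactamase gene under its own promoter. Short remnants of lac regulatory elements, a multiple cloning site, an SV40 promoter fragment and a pBR322 bom fragment are also annotated in the backbone, but they appear to be vestigial.

The roughly 5.4 kb insert is a single fusion open reading frame driven by the CMV immediate early enhancer and promoter and terminated by a bovine growth hormone polyadenylation signal. A T7 promoter lies just upstream of the coding sequence and could support in vitro transcription. The fusion begins with TadA-CDd carrying the V106W substitution, a variant of the E. coli tRNA adenosine deaminase TadA. According to the associated publication title, it was evolved from an adenine base editor into a compact cytosine deaminase with low off-target activity. This domain is joined to Streptococcus pyogenes Cas9 bearing the D10A mutation; the annotation tool labels it as two adjoining dCas9/Cas9 segments, but they form one continuous Cas9 D10A coding sequence. The record describes two copies of the uracil glycosylase inhibitor UGI at the C-terminus, which block excision of the uracil intermediate. The automated feature table marks only one UGI, leaving an unannotated gap before it that may hold the other copy.

No guide RNA cassette or mammalian selection marker is annotated, so a guide would have to be supplied separately to direct C-to-T editing at a chosen target site.
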