Addgene plasmid #193839: SpCas9 TadCBEd-V106W
Purpose: Express TadCBEd-V106W (with SpCas9) in mammalian cells
Depositing lab: David Liu. Depositing organization: Broad Institute. Publication: Evolution of an adenine base editor into a small, efficient cytosine base editor with low off-target activity. Neugebauer ME, Hsu A, Arbab M, Krasnow NA, McElroy AN, Pandey S, Doman JL, Huang TP, Raguram A, Banskota S, Newby GA, Tolar J, Osborn MJ, Liu DR. Nat Biotechnol. 2022 Nov 10. pii: 10.1038/s41587-022-01533-6. doi: 10.1038/s41587-022-01533-6. PubMed 36357719.
Backbone
  Vector backbone: pCMV with a BR322 origin
  Total vector size (bp): 8780
  Vector type: Mammalian Expression
Growth in bacteria
  Bacterial resistance: Ampicillin, 100 μg/mL
  Growth temperature: 37°C
  Growth strain: DH5alpha
  Copy number: High Copy
Gene/Insert
  Gene/Insert name: TadA-CDd V106W-SpCas9 D10A-2xUGI (alt name: TadCBEd V106W)
  Insert size (bp): 5380
Terms and licenses: Academic/Nonprofit Terms; Industry Terms: Not Available to Industry
How to cite: SpCas9 TadCBEd-V106W was a gift from David Liu (Addgene plasmid # 193839 ; http://n2t.net/addgene:193839 ; RRID:Addgene_193839)
